Addgene plasmid #164792: pU6-mir451 EF1Alpha-puro-T2A-BFP
Purpose: Express miR-451 under the U6 promoter in mammalian cells
Depositing lab: David Bartel. Depositing organization: Whitehead Institute for Biomedical Research. Publication: MicroRNA Clustering Assists Processing of Suboptimal MicroRNA Hairpins through the Action of the ERH Protein. Fang W, Bartel DP. Mol Cell. 2020 Apr 16;78(2):289-302.e6. doi: 10.1016/j.molcel.2020.01.026. PubMed 32302541.
Backbone
  Vector backbone: pU6-sgRNA EF1Alpha-puro-T2A-BFP
  Backbone manufacturer: Jonathan Weissman (Addgene plasmid # 60955)
  Vector type: Mammalian Expression, Lentiviral
  Selectable markers: Puromycin
Growth in bacteria
  Bacterial resistance: Ampicillin, 100 μg/mL
  Growth temperature: 30°C
  Growth strain: NEB Stable
  Copy number: Low Copy
Gene/Insert 1
  Gene/Insert name: microRNA 451a
  Species: H. sapiens (human)
  Entrez Gene: MIR451A (a.k.a. MIR451, MIRN451, hsa-mir-451, hsa-mir-451a, mir-451a)
  Promoter: U6
  Cloning method: Restriction Enzyme; 5′ cloning site BstXI (not destroyed); 3′ cloning site XhoI (not destroyed)
  Sequencing primers: 5′ U6_seq
Gene/Insert 2
  Gene/Insert name: puro-T2A-BFP
  Promoter: EF1Alpha
  Cloning method: Unknown
  Sequencing primers: 5′ EF1Alpha sequencing primer
Terms and licenses: Academic/Nonprofit Terms; Industry Terms: Not Available to Industry
How to cite: pU6-mir451 EF1Alpha-puro-T2A-BFP was a gift from David Bartel (Addgene plasmid # 164792 ; http://n2t.net/addgene:164792 ; RRID:Addgene_164792)
