[The description below was written by a language model from this plasmid's Addgene catalogue record and pLannotate feature annotations shown in this document.]
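Description:
pU6-mir451 EF1Alpha-puro-T2A-BFP is an HIV-1-based lentiviral transfer plasmid (8,942 nt) for expressing the human microRNA miR-451a in mammalian cells. It derives from the pU6-sgRNA EF1Alpha-puro-T2A-BFP backbone, with the miR-451 hairpin placed between the BstXI and XhoI sites, presumably replacing the guide RNA cassette. In bacteria it is maintained by a ColE1/pUC-type origin and ampicillin resistance (AmpR). The catalogue lists it as low copy and propagated in a recombination-reduced strain, as is common for plasmids carrying repeated LTR sequences.

The viral portion begins with a CMV enhancer/promoter fused to a truncated 5' LTR, which drives genomic RNA production in packaging cells. This is followed by the Ψ packaging signal with a gag fragment, the Rev response element for nuclear export of the unspliced RNA, and the cPPT/CTS. A WPRE, which enhances transcript expression, and a second truncated LTR lie at the 3' end.

Two expression units make up the payload. According to the catalogue, a U6 (RNA polymerase III) promoter drives the miR-451 hairpin. The automated feature table annotates the mir-451 ncRNA but not the U6 promoter itself. Downstream, the EF-1α promoter drives puromycin N-acetyltransferase and TagBFP, joined by a T2A self-cleaving peptide. Transduced or transfected cells can therefore be selected with puromycin and tracked by blue fluorescence. Two same-orientation loxP sites flank the region spanning the microRNA and the marker cassette, so Cre recombinase could in principle excise it.

The associated publication concerns the processing of suboptimal microRNA hairpins and the way clustering assists it, and this construct supplies miR-451 expression in that setting.
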