Features (pLannotate 1.2.2; 23 found; start..end, strand, type, name):
    330..1190    -  CDS            AmpR: β-lactamase; bla; confers resistance to ampicillin, carbenicillin, and related antibiotics
   1191..1295    -  promoter       AmpR promoter: bla
   1354..1406    -  misc_feature   bom (fragment): basis of mobility region from pBR322
   1561..1940    +  enhancer       CMV enhancer: human cytomegalovirus immediate early enhancer
   1941..2140    +  promoter       CMV promoter: human cytomegalovirus (CMV) immediate early promoter
   2158..2338    +  LTR            5' LTR (truncated): truncated 5' long terminal repeat (LTR) from HIV-1
   2385..2510    +  misc_feature   HIV-1 Ψ: packaging signal of human immunodeficiency virus type 1
   2494..2832    +  CDS            HIV-1 gag (fragment): gag protein from human immunodeficiency virus 1; gag
   3007..3240    +  misc_feature   RRE: The Rev response element (RRE) of HIV-1 allows for Rev-dependent mRNA export from the nucleus to the cytoplasm.
   3617..3717    +  CDS            Rev (fragment): human immunodeficiency virus 1 (HIV-1) Rev protein; rev; enhances nuclear export of unspliced and incompletely spliced viral mRNAs
   3767..3884    +  misc_feature   cPPT/CTS: central polypurine tract and central termination sequence of HIV-1
   4137..4170    +  protein_bind   loxP: Cre-mediated recombination occurs in the 8-bp core sequence (GCATACAT). Cre recombinase
   4304..4375    +  ncRNA          mir-451: Accession: RF00722 - microRNA mir-451
   4492..5663    +  promoter       EF-1α promoter: strong constitutive promoter for human elongation factor EF-1α
   5675..6271    +  CDS            PuroR: puromycin N-acetyltransferase; pac from Streptomyces alboniger; confers resistance to puromycin
   6347..7045    +  CDS            TagBFP: monomeric blue fluorescent protein mammalian codon-optimized
   7065..7098    +  protein_bind   loxP: Cre-mediated recombination occurs in the 8-bp core sequence (GCATACAT). Cre recombinase
   7131..7154    +  misc_feature   MCS (fragment): pBluescript multiple cloning site
   7154..7742    +  misc_feature   WPRE: woodchuck hepatitis virus posttranscriptional regulatory element
   7743..7762    +  misc_feature   MCS (fragment): pBluescript multiple cloning site
   7764..8264    +  CDS            nef (fragment): NEF_HV1LA - Experimental evidence at protein level: Swiss-Prot protein existence level 1. Extracellular Nef protein targets CD4(+) T-lymphocytes for apoptosis by interacting with CXCR4 surface receptors. From Human immunodeficiency virus type 1 group M subtype B (isolate Lai) (HIV-1).
   8271..8451    +  LTR            5' LTR (truncated): truncated 5' long terminal repeat (LTR) from HIV-1
   8513..159     -  rep_origin     ori (across the origin): high-copy-number ColE1/pMB1/pBR322/pUC origin of replication
>Addgene plasmid #164792 | pU6-mir451 EF1Alpha-puro-T2A-BFP | addgene full sequence | sequence record 328913 | Addgene NGS Result
TACACTAGAAGAACAGTATTTGGTATCTGCGCTCTGCTGAAGCCAGTTACCTTCGGAAAAAGAGTTGGTA
GCTCTTGATCCGGCAAACAAACCACCGCTGGTAGCGGTGGTTTTTTTGTTTGCAAGCAGCAGATTACGCG
CAGAAAAAAAGGATCTCAAGAAGATCCTTTGATCTTTTCTACGGGGTCTGACGCTCAGTGGAACGAAAAC
TCACGTTAAGGGATTTTGGTCATGAGATTATCAAAAAGGATCTTCACCTAGATCCTTTTAAATTAAAAAT
GAAGTTTTAAATCAATCTAAAGTATATATGAGTAAACTTGGTCTGACAGTTACCAATGCTTAATCAGTGA
GGCACCTATCTCAGCGATCTGTCTATTTCGTTCATCCATAGTTGCCTGACTCCCCGTCGTGTAGATAACT
ACGATACGGGAGGGCTTACCATCTGGCCCCAGTGCTGCAATGATACCGCGAGACCCACGCTCACCGGCTC
CAGATTTATCAGCAATAAACCAGCCAGCCGGAAGGGCCGAGCGCAGAAGTGGTCCTGCAACTTTATCCGC
CTCCATCCAGTCTATTAATTGTTGCCGGGAAGCTAGAGTAAGTAGTTCGCCAGTTAATAGTTTGCGCAAC
GTTGTTGCCATTGCTACAGGCATCGTGGTGTCACGCTCGTCGTTTGGTATGGCTTCATTCAGCTCCGGTT
CCCAACGATCAAGGCGAGTTACATGATCCCCCATGTTGTGCAAAAAAGCGGTTAGCTCCTTCGGTCCTCC
GATCGTTGTCAGAAGTAAGTTGGCCGCAGTGTTATCACTCATGGTTATGGCAGCACTGCATAATTCTCTT
ACTGTCATGCCATCCGTAAGATGCTTTTCTGTGACTGGTGAGTACTCAACCAAGTCATTCTGAGAATAGT
GTATGCGGCGACCGAGTTGCTCTTGCCCGGCGTCAATACGGGATAATACCGCGCCACATAGCAGAACTTT
AAAAGTGCTCATCATTGGAAAACGTTCTTCGGGGCGAAAACTCTCAAGGATCTTACCGCTGTTGAGATCC
AGTTCGATGTAACCCACTCGTGCACCCAACTGATCTTCAGCATCTTTTACTTTCACCAGCGTTTCTGGGT
GAGCAAAAACAGGAAGGCAAAATGCCGCAAAAAAGGGAATAAGGGCGACACGGAAATGTTGAATACTCAT
ACTCTTCCTTTTTCAATATTATTGAAGCATTTATCAGGGTTATTGTCTCATGAGCGGATACATATTTGAA
TGTATTTAGAAAAATAAACAAATAGGGGTTCCGCGCACATTTCCCCGAAAAGTGCCACCTGACGTCGACG
GATCGGGAGATCTCCCGATCCCCTATGGTGCACTCTCAGTACAATCTGCTCTGATGCCGCATAGTTAAGC
CAGTATCTGCTCCCTGCTTGTGTGTTGGAGGTCGCTGAGTAGTGCGCGAGCAAAATTTAAGCTACAACAA
GGCAAGGCTTGACCGACAATTGCATGAAGAATCTGCTTAGGGTTAGGCGTTTTGCGCTGCTTCGCGATGT
ACGGGCCAGATATACGCGTTGACATTGATTATTGACTAGTTATTAATAGTAATCAATTACGGGGTCATTA
GTTCATAGCCCATATATGGAGTTCCGCGTTACATAACTTACGGTAAATGGCCCGCCTGGCTGACCGCCCA
ACGACCCCCGCCCATTGACGTCAATAATGACGTATGTTCCCATAGTAACGCCAATAGGGACTTTCCATTG
ACGTCAATGGGTGGAGTATTTACGGTAAACTGCCCACTTGGCAGTACATCAAGTGTATCATATGCCAAGT
ACGCCCCCTATTGACGTCAATGACGGTAAATGGCCCGCCTGGCATTATGCCCAGTACATGACCTTATGGG
ACTTTCCTACTTGGCAGTACATCTACGTATTAGTCATCGCTATTACCATGGTGATGCGGTTTTGGCAGTA
CATCAATGGGCGTGGATAGCGGTTTGACTCACGGGGATTTCCAAGTCTCCACCCCATTGACGTCAATGGG
AGTTTGTTTTGGCACCAAAATCAACGGGACTTTCCAAAATGTCGTAACAACTCCGCCCCATTGACGCAAA
TGGGCGGTAGGCGTGTACGGTGGGAGGTCTATATAAGCAGCGCGTTTTGCCTGTACTGGGTCTCTCTGGT
TAGACCAGATCTGAGCCTGGGAGCTCTCTGGCTAACTAGGGAACCCACTGCTTAAGCCTCAATAAAGCTT
GCCTTGAGTGCTTCAAGTAGTGTGTGCCCGTCTGTTGTGTGACTCTGGTAACTAGAGATCCCTCAGACCC
TTTTAGTCAGTGTGGAAAATCTCTAGCAGTGGCGCCCGAACAGGGACTTGAAAGCGAAAGGGAAACCAGA
GGAGCTCTCTCGACGCAGGACTCGGCTTGCTGAAGCGCGCACGGCAAGAGGCGAGGGGCGGCGACTGGTG
AGTACGCCAAAAATTTTGACTAGCGGAGGCTAGAAGGAGAGAGATGGGTGCGAGAGCGTCAGTATTAAGC
GGGGGAGAATTAGATCGCGATGGGAAAAAATTCGGTTAAGGCCAGGGGGAAAGAAAAAATATAAATTAAA
ACATATAGTATGGGCAAGCAGGGAGCTAGAACGATTCGCAGTTAATCCTGGCCTGTTAGAAACATCAGAA
GGCTGTAGACAAATACTGGGACAGCTACAACCATCCCTTCAGACAGGATCAGAAGAACTTAGATCATTAT
ATAATACAGTAGCAACCCTCTATTGTGTGCATCAAAGGATAGAGATAAAAGACACCAAGGAAGCTTTAGA
CAAGATAGAGGAAGAGCAAAACAAAAGTAAGACCACCGCACAGCAAGCGGCCGGCCGCTGATCTTCAGAC
CTGGAGGAGGAGATATGAGGGACAATTGGAGAAGTGAATTATATAAATATAAAGTAGTAAAAATTGAACC
ATTAGGAGTAGCACCCACCAAGGCAAAGAGAAGAGTGGTGCAGAGAGAAAAAAGAGCAGTGGGAATAGGA
GCTTTGTTCCTTGGGTTCTTGGGAGCAGCAGGAAGCACTATGGGCGCAGCGTCAATGACGCTGACGGTAC
AGGCCAGACAATTATTGTCTGGTATAGTGCAGCAGCAGAACAATTTGCTGAGGGCTATTGAGGCGCAACA
GCATCTGTTGCAACTCACAGTCTGGGGCATCAAGCAGCTCCAGGCAAGAATCCTGGCTGTGGAAAGATAC
CTAAAGGATCAACAGCTCCTGGGGATTTGGGGTTGCTCTGGAAAACTCATTTGCACCACTGCTGTGCCTT
GGAATGCTAGTTGGAGTAATAAATCTCTGGAACAGATTTGGAATCACACGACCTGGATGGAGTGGGACAG
AGAAATTAACAATTACACAAGCTTAATACACTCCTTAATTGAAGAATCGCAAAACCAGCAAGAAAAGAAT
GAACAAGAATTATTGGAATTAGATAAATGGGCAAGTTTGTGGAATTGGTTTAACATAACAAATTGGCTGT
GGTATATAAAATTATTCATAATGATAGTAGGAGGCTTGGTAGGTTTAAGAATAGTTTTTGCTGTACTTTC
TATAGTGAATAGAGTTAGGCAGGGATATTCACCATTATCGTTTCAGACCCACCTCCCAACCCCGAGGGGA
CCCGACAGGCCCGAAGGAATAGAAGAAGAAGGTGGAGAGAGAGACAGAGACAGATCCATTCGATTAGTGA
ACGGATCGGCACTGCGTGCGCCAATTCTGCAGACAAATGGCAGTATTCATCCACAATTTTAAAAGAAAAG
GGGGGATTGGGGGGTACAGTGCAGGGGAAAGAATAGTAGACATAATAGCAACAGACATACAAACTAAAGA
ATTACAAAAACAAATTACAAAAATTCAAAATTTTCGGGTTTATTACAGGGACAGCAGAGATCCAGTTTGG
TTAGTACCGGGCCCGCTCTAGAGATCCGACGCGCCATCTCTAGGCCCGCGCCGGCCCCCTCGCACGGACT
TGTGGGAGAAGCTCGGCTACTCCCCTGCCCCGGTTAATTTGCATATAATATTTCCTAGTAACTATAGAGG
CTTAATGTGCGATAAAAGACAGATAATCTGTTCTTTTTAATACTAGCTACATTTTACATGATAGGCTTGG
ATTTCTATAACTTCGTATAGCATACATTATACGAAGTTATAAACAGCACAAAAGGAAACTCACCCTAACT
GTAAAGTAATTGTGTGTTTTGAGACTATAAGTATCCCTTGGAGAACCACCTTGTTGGAAGAAGCTCTCTG
CTCAGCCTGTCACAACCTACTGACTGCCAGGGCACTTGGGAATGGCAAGGAAACCGTTACCATTACTGAG
TTTAGTAATGGTAATGGTTCTCTTGCTATACCCAGAAAACGTGCCAGGAAGAGAACTCAGGACCCTGAAG
CAGACTACTGGAAGGGAGACTCCACTCGAGTACTAGGATCCATTAGGCGGCCGCGTGGATAACCGTATTA
CCGCCATGCATGTGCCCGTCAGTGGGCAGAGCGCACATCGCCCACAGTCCCCGAGAAGTTGGGGGGAGGG
GTCGGCAATTGAACCGGTGCCTAGAGAAGGTGGCGCGGGGTAAACTGGGAAAGTGATGTCGTGTACTGGC
TCCGCCTTTTTCCCGAGGGTGGGGGAGAACCGTATATAAGTGCAGTAGTCGCCGTGAACGTTCTTTTTCG
CAACGGGTTTGCCGCCAGAACACAGGTAAGTGCCGTGTGTGGTTCCCGCGGGCCTGGCCTCTTTACGGGT
TATGGCCCTTGCGTGCCTTGAATTACTTCCACCTGGCTGCAGTACGTGATTCTTGATCCCGAGCTTCGGG
TTGGAAGTGGGTGGGAGAGTTCGAGGCCTTGCGCTTAAGGAGCCCCTTCGCCTCGTGCTTGAGTTGAGGC
CTGGCCTGGGCGCTGGGGCCGCCGCGTGCGAATCTGGTGGCACCTTCGCGCCTGTCTCGCTGCTTTCGAT
AAGTCTCTAGCCATTTAAAATTTTTGATGACCTGCTGCGACGCTTTTTTTCTGGCAAGATAGTCTTGTAA
ATGCGGGCCAAGATCTGCACACTGGTATTTCGGTTTTTGGGGCCGCGGGCGGCGACGGGGCCCGTGCGTC
CCAGCGCACATGTTCGGCGAGGCGGGGCCTGCGAGCGCGGCCACCGAGAATCGGACGGGGGTAGTCTCAA
GCTGGCCGGCCTGCTCTGGTGCCTGGCCTCGCGCCGCCGTGTATCGCCCCGCCCTGGGCGGCAAGGCTGG
CCCGGTCGGCACCAGTTGCGTGAGCGGAAAGATGGCCGCTTCCCGGCCCTGCTGCAGGGAGCTCAAAATG
GAGGACGCGGCGCTCGGGAGAGCGGGCGGGTGAGTCACCCACACAAAGGAAAAGGGCCTTTCCGTCCTCA
GCCGTCGCTTCATGTGACTCCACGGAGTACCGGGCGCCGTCCAGGCACCTCGATTAGTTCTCGCGCTTTT
GGAGTACGTCGTCTTTAGGTTGGGGGGAGGGGTTTTATGCGATGGAGTTTCCCCACACTGAGTGGGTGGA
GACTGAAGTTAGGCCAGCTTGGCACTTGATGTAATTCTCCTTGGAATTTGCCCTTTTTGAGTTTGGATCT
TGGTTCATTCTCAAGCCTCAGACAGTGGTTCAAAGTTTTTTTCTTCCATTTCAGGTGTCGTGAGCTAGCC
CACCATGACCGAGTACAAGCCCACGGTGCGCCTCGCCACCCGCGACGACGTCCCCCGGGCCGTACGCACC
CTCGCCGCCGCGTTCGCCGACTACCCCGCCACGCGCCACACCGTCGACCCGGACCGCCACATCGAGCGGG
TCACCGAGCTGCAAGAACTCTTCCTCACGCGCGTCGGGCTCGACATCGGCAAGGTGTGGGTCGCGGACGA
CGGCGCCGCGGTGGCGGTCTGGACCACGCCGGAGAGCGTCGAAGCGGGGGCGGTGTTCGCCGAGATCGGC
CCGCGCATGGCCGAGTTGAGCGGTTCCCGGCTGGCCGCGCAGCAACAGATGGAAGGCCTCCTGGCGCCGC
ACCGGCCCAAGGAGCCCGCGTGGTTCCTGGCCACCGTCGGCGTCTCGCCCGACCACCAGGGCAAGGGTCT
GGGCAGCGCCGTCGTGCTCCCCGGAGTGGAGGCGGCCGAGCGCGCCGGGGTGCCCGCCTTCCTGGAGACC
TCCGCGCCCCGCAACCTCCCCTTCTACGAGCGGCTCGGCTTCACCGTCACCGCCGACGTCGAGGTGCCCG
AAGGACCGCGCACCTGGTGCATGACCCGCAAGCCCGGTGCCGGATCGGGAGAGGGCAGAGGAAGTCTGCT
AACATGCGGTGACGTCGAGGAGAATCCTGGCCCACCGGTCGCCACCAGCGAGCTGATTAAGGAGAACATG
CACATGAAGCTGTACATGGAGGGCACCGTGGACAACCATCACTTCAAGTGCACATCCGAGGGCGAAGGCA
AGCCCTACGAGGGCACCCAGACCATGAGAATCAAGGTGGTCGAGGGCGGCCCTCTCCCCTTCGCCTTCGA
CATCCTGGCTACTAGCTTCCTCTACGGCAGCAAGACCTTCATCAACCACACCCAGGGCATCCCCGACTTC
TTCAAGCAGTCCTTCCCTGAGGGCTTCACATGGGAGAGAGTCACCACATACGAAGACGGGGGCGTGCTGA
CCGCTACCCAGGACACCAGCCTCCAGGACGGCTGCCTCATCTACAACGTCAAGATCAGAGGGGTGAACTT
CACATCCAACGGCCCTGTGATGCAGAAGAAAACACTCGGCTGGGAGGCCTTCACCGAGACGCTGTACCCC
GCTGACGGCGGCCTGGAAGGCAGAAACGACATGGCCCTGAAGCTCGTGGGCGGGAGCCATCTGATCGCAA
ACATCAAGACCACATATAGATCCAAGAAACCCGCTAAGAACCTCAAGATGCCTGGCGTCTACTATGTGGA
CTACAGACTGGAAAGAATCAAGGAGGCCAACAACGAGACCTACGTCGAGCAGCACGAGGTGGCAGTGGCC
AGATACTGCGACCTCCCTAGCAAACTGGGGCACAAGCTTAATTAAGAATTCGTCGAGGGACCTAATAACT
TCGTATAGCATACATTATACGAAGTTATACATGTTTAAGGGTTCCGGTTCCACTAGGTACAATTCGATAT
CAAGCTTATCGATAATCAACCTCTGGATTACAAAATTTGTGAAAGATTGACTGGTATTCTTAACTATGTT
GCTCCTTTTACGCTATGTGGATACGCTGCTTTAATGCCTTTGTATCATGCTATTGCTTCCCGTATGGCTT
TCATTTTCTCCTCCTTGTATAAATCCTGGTTGCTGTCTCTTTATGAGGAGTTGTGGCCCGTTGTCAGGCA
ACGTGGCGTGGTGTGCACTGTGTTTGCTGACGCAACCCCCACTGGTTGGGGCATTGCCACCACCTGTCAG
CTCCTTTCCGGGACTTTCGCTTTCCCCCTCCCTATTGCCACGGCGGAACTCATCGCCGCCTGCCTTGCCC
GCTGCTGGACAGGGGCTCGGCTGTTGGGCACTGACAATTCCGTGGTGTTGTCGGGGAAATCATCGTCCTT
TCCTTGGCTGCTCGCCTGTGTTGCCACCTGGATTCTGCGCGGGACGTCCTTCTGCTACGTCCCTTCGGCC
CTCAATCCAGCGGACCTTCCTTCCCGCGGCCTGCTGCCGGCTCTGCGGCCTCTTCCGCGTCTTCGCCTTC
GCCCTCAGACGAGTCGGATCTCCCTTTGGGCCGCCTCCCCGCATCGATACCGTCGACCTCGATCGAGACC
TAGAAAAACATGGAGCAATCACAAGTAGCAATACAGCAGCTACCAATGCTGATTGTGCCTGGCTAGAAGC
ACAAGAGGAGGAGGAGGTGGGTTTTCCAGTCACACCTCAGGTACCTTTAAGACCAATGACTTACAAGGCA
GCTGTAGATCTTAGCCACTTTTTAAAAGAAAAGGGGGGACTGGAAGGGCTAATTCACTCCCAACGAAGAC
AAGATATCCTTGATCTGTGGATCTACCACACACAAGGCTACTTCCCTGATTGGCAGAACTACACACCAGG
GCCAGGGATCAGATATCCACTGACCTTTGGATGGTGCTACAAGCTAGTACCAGTTGAGCAAGAGAAGGTA
GAAGAAGCCAATGAAGGAGAGAACACCCGCTTGTTACACCCTGTGAGCCTGCATGGGATGGATGACCCGG
AGAGAGAAGTATTAGAGTGGAGGTTTGACAGCCGCCTAGCATTTCATCACATGGCCCGAGAGCTGCATCC
GGACTGTACTGGGTCTCTCTGGTTAGACCAGATCTGAGCCTGGGAGCTCTCTGGCTAACTAGGGAACCCA
CTGCTTAAGCCTCAATAAAGCTTGCCTTGAGTGCTTCAAGTAGTGTGTGCCCGTCTGTTGTGTGACTCTG
GTAACTAGAGATCCCTCAGACCCTTTTAGTCAGTGTGGAAAATCTCTAGCAGCATGTGAGCAAAAGGCCA
GCAAAAGGCCAGGAACCGTAAAAAGGCCGCGTTGCTGGCGTTTTTCCATAGGCTCCGCCCCCCTGACGAG
CATCACAAAAATCGACGCTCAAGTCAGAGGTGGCGAAACCCGACAGGACTATAAAGATACCAGGCGTTTC
CCCCTGGAAGCTCCCTCGTGCGCTCTCCTGTTCCGACCCTGCCGCTTACCGGATACCTGTCCGCCTTTCT
CCCTTCGGGAAGCGTGGCGCTTTCTCATAGCTCACGCTGTAGGTATCTCAGTTCGGTGTAGGTCGTTCGC
TCCAAGCTGGGCTGTGTGCACGAACCCCCCGTTCAGCCCGACCGCTGCGCCTTATCCGGTAACTATCGTC
TTGAGTCCAACCCGGTAAGACACGACTTATCGCCACTGGCAGCAGCCACTGGTAACAGGATTAGCAGAGC
GAGGTATGTAGGCGGTGCTACAGAGTTCTTGAAGTGGTGGCCTAACTACGGC
