>Addgene plasmid #164792 | pU6-mir451 EF1Alpha-puro-T2A-BFP | depositor partial sequence | sequence record 320028 | miR-451 region
TACGAAGTTATAAACAGCACAAAAGGAAACTCACCCTAACTGTAAAGTAATTGTGTGTTTTGAGACTATA
AGTATCCCTTGGAGAACCACCTTGTTGGAAGAAGCTCTCTGCTCAGCCTGTCACAACCTACTGACTGCCA
GGGCACTTGGGAATGGCAAGGAAACCGTTACCATTACTGAGTTTAGTAATGGTAATGGTTCTCTTGCTAT
ACCCAGAAAACGTGCCAGGAAGAGAACTCAGGACCCTGAAGCAGACTACTGGAAGGGAGACTCCACTCGA
GTACTAGGATCCATTAGGCGGCCGCGTGGATAACCGTATTACCGCCATGCATGTGCCCGTCAGTGGGCAG
AGCGCACATCGCCCACAGTCCCCGAGAAGTTGGGGGGAGGGGTCGGCAATTGAACCGGTGCCTAGAGAAG
GTGGCGCGGGGTAAACTGGGAAAGTGATGTCGTGTACTGGCTCCGCCTTTTTCCCGAGGGTGGGGGAGAA
CCGTATATAAGTGCAGTAGTCGCCGTGAACGTTCTTTTTCGCAACGGGTTTGCCGCCAGAACACAGGTAA
GTGCCGTGTGTGGTTCCCGCGGGCCTGGCCTCTTTACGGGTTATGGCCCTTGCGTGCCTTGAATTACTTC
CACCTGGCTGCAGTACGTGATTCTTGATCCCGAGCTTCGGGTTGGAAGTGGGTGGGAGAGTTCGAGGCCT
TGCGCTTAAGGAGCCCCTTCGCCTCGTGCTTGAGTTGAGGCCTGGCCTGGGCGCTGGGGCCGCCGCGTGC
GAATCTGGTGGCACCTTCGCGCCTGTCTCGC
